>Addgene plasmid #112174 | pAAV.GFAP.iGABASnFR.F102Y.Y137L | addgene full sequence | sequence record 213767 | Addgene NGS Result
GAGAGGGAGTGGCCAACTCCATCACTAGGGGTTCCTTGTAGTAATGATTAACCCAGCTGGCACGACAGGT
TTCCCGACTGGAAAGCGGGCAGTGAGCGCAACGCAATTAATGTGAGTTAGCTCACTCATTAGGCACCCCA
GGCTTTACACTTTATGCTTCCGGCTCGTATGTTGTGTGGAATTGTGAGCGGATAACAATTTCACACAGGA
AACAGCTATGACCAGGAKTACGGTGCGGGCCTCTTCGCTATTACGCCAGCTGCGCGCTCGCTCGCTCACT
GAGGCCGCCCGGGCAAAGCCCGGGCGTCGGGCGACCTTTGGTCGCCCGGCCTCAGTGAGCGAGCGAGCGC
GCAGAGAGGGAGTGGCCAACTCCATCACTAGGGGTTCCTTGTAGTTAATGATTAACCCGCCATGCTACTT
ATCTACGTAGCCATGCTCTAGGAAGATCCAACATATCCTGGTGTGGAGTAGGGGACGCTGCTCTGACAGA
GGCTCGGGGGCCTGAGCTGGCTCTGTGAGCTGGGGAGGAGGCAGACAGCCAGGCCTTTGTCTGCAAGCAG
ACCTGGCAGCATTGGGCTGGCCGCCCCCCAGGGCCTCCTCTTCATGCCCAGTGAATGACTCACCTTGGCA
CAGACACAATGTTCGGGGTGGGCACAGTGCCTGCTTCCCGCCGCACCCCAGCCCCCCTCAAATGCCTTCC
GAGAAGCCCATTGAGCAGGGGGCTTGCATTGCACCCCAGCCTGACAGCCTGGCATCTTGGGATAAAAGCA
GCACAGCCCCCTAGGGGCTGCCCTTGCTGTGTGGCGCCACCGGCGGTGGAGAACAAGGCTCTATTCAGCC
TGTGCCCAGGAAAGGGGATCAGGGGATGCCCAGGCATGGACAGTGGGTGGCAGGGGGGGAGAGGAGGGCT
GTCTGCTTCCCAGAAGTCCAAGGACACAAATGGGTGAGGGGAGAGCTCTCCCCATAGCTGGGCTGCGGCC
CAACCCCACCCCCTCAGGCTATGCCAGGGGGTGTTGCCAGGGGCACCCGGGCATCGCCAGTCTAGCCCAC
TCCTTCATAAAGCCCTCGCATCCCAGGAGCGAGCAGAGCCAGAGCAGGTTGGAGAGGAGACGCATCACCT
CCGCTGCTCGCGGGGATCCCGCCACCATGGAGACAGACACACTCCTGCTATGGGTACTGCTGCTCTGGGT
TCCAGGTTCCACTGGTGACAGATCTGAAAGCATCAATTTCGTGAGCTGGGGCGGTAGCACCCAGGATGCG
CAGAAGCAGGCCTGGGCCGACCCGTTCAGCAAGGCCAGCGGCATTACCGTGGTCCAGGATGGGCCCACCG
ACTACGGCAAACTCAAGGCCATGGTCGAAAGCGGCAACGTGCAGTGGGACGTGGTGGATGTAGAGGCCGA
CTTCGCCTTGCGCGCCGCCGCCGAAGGCCTGCTCGAACCCCTGGATTTCTCGGTGATCCAGCGCGACAAG
ATCGACCCGCGCTTCGTCTCCGACCATGGCGTGGGCTCGTTCCTGTATTCTTTCGTGCTCGGCTACAACG
AAGGCAAGCTCGGAGCCAGCAAGCCCCAGGACTGGACCGCGCTGTTCGACACCAAGACCTACCCCGGCAA
ACGCGCCCTCCTAAAATGGCCGAGCCCTGGCGTGCTCGAACTGGCCCTGCTCGCCGACGGCGTACCGGCC
GACAAGCTCTACCCGCTGGACCTGGACCGCGCCTTCAAGAAACTCGACACCATCAAGAAAGACATCGTCT
GGTGGGGCGGCGGTGCACAGTCGCAGCAGCTGCTGGCCTCCGGCGAAGTCAGCATGGGCCAGTTCTGGAA
CGGTCGCATCCACGCCCTGCAAGAAGACGGCGCGCCAGTGGGCGTGAGCTGGAAGCAGAACCTGGTGATG
GCCGACATCCTCGTCGTGCCTAAAGGCACGAAGAACAAAGCCGCCGCGATGAAGTTCCTGGCCAGTGCCA
GCAGCGCCAAAGGCCAGGACGACTTTTCCGCCCTGACCGCCTATGCTCCAGTGAACATCGACAGTGTGCA
GCGCCTCGACCTTGCGCAGGTCCGGATCACCGCCGACAAGCAGAAGAACGGCATCATGGCGAACTTCAAG
ATCCGCCACAACGTGGAGGACGGCAGCGTGCAGCTCGCCGACCACTACCAGCAGAACACCCCCATCGGCG
ACGGCCCCGTGCTGCTGCCCGACAACCACTACCTGAGCACCCAGTCCGTGCTGAGCAAAGACCCCAACGA
GAAGCGCGATCACATGGTCCTGCTGGAGTTCGTGACCGCCGCCGGGATCACTCTCGGCATGGACGAGCTG
TACAAGGGCGGTACCGGAGGGAGCATGAGCAAGGGCGAGGAGCTGTTCACCGGGGTGGTGCCCATCCTGG
TCGAGCTGGACGGCGACGTAAACGGCCACAAGTTCAGCGTGCGCGGCGAGGGCGAGGGCGATGCCACCAA
CGGCAAGCTGACCCTGAAGTTCATCTGCACCACCGGCAAGCTGCCCGTGCCCTGGCCCACCCTCGTGACC
ACCCTGACCTACGGCGTGCAGTGCTTCAGCCGCTACCCCGACCACATGAAGCAGCACGACTTCTTCAAGT
CCGCCATGCCCGAAGGCTACGTCCAGGAGCGCACCATCAGCTTCAAGGACGACGGCACCTACAAGACCCG
CGCCGAGGTGAAGTTCGAGGGCGACACCCTGGTGAACCGCATCGAGCTGAAGGGCATCGACTTCAAGGAG
GACGGCAACATCCTGGGGCACAAGCTGGAGTACAACTGGAACGCCAACCTGGCACCGAACCTGCCGACCG
CCTACGTCAAGGATCAGATCACCCTCGATTTCGCCTACTGGGCCAAGAACGGTCCGGCCATTGCGACACG
GTGGAATGAATGGCTAGTCAAACTGCAGGTCGACGAACAAAAACTCATCTCAGAAGAGGATCTGAATGCT
GTGGGCCAGGACACGCAGGAGGTCATCGTGGTGCCACACTCCTTGCCCTTTAAGGTGGTGGTGATCTCAG
CCATCCTGGCCCTGGTGGTGCTCACCATCATCTCCCTTATCATCCTCATCATGCTTTGGCAGAAGAAGCC
ACGTTAGAAGCTTATCGATAATCAACCTCTGGATTACAAAATTTGTGAAAGATTGACTGGTATTCTTAAC
TATGTTGCTCCTTTTACGCTATGTGGATACGCTGCTTTAATGCCTTTGTATCATGCTATTGCTTCCCGTA
TGGCTTTCATTTTCTCCTCCTTGTATAAATCCTGGTTGCTGTCTCTTTATGAGGAGTTGTGGCCCGTTGT
CAGGCAACGTGGCGTGGTGTGCACTGTGTTTGCTGACGCAACCCCCACTGGTTGGGGCATTGCCACCACC
TGTCAGCTCCTTTCCGGGACTTTCGCTTTCCCCCTCCCTATTGCCACGGCGGAACTCATCGCCGCCTGCC
TTGCCCGCTGCTGGACAGGGGCTCGGCTGTTGGGCACTGACAATTCCGTGGTGTTGTCGGGGAAATCATC
GTCCTTTCCTTGGCTGCTCGCCTGTGTTGCCACCTGGATTCTGCGCGGGACGTCCTTCTGCTACGTCCCT
TCGGCCCTCAATCCAGCGGACCTTCCTTCCCGCGGCCTGCTGCCGGCTCTGCGGCCTCTTCCGCGTCTTC
GCCTTCGCCCTCAGACGAGTCGGATCTCCCTTTGGGCCGCCTCCCCGCATCGATACCGTCGACCTCGACC
CGGGCGGCCGCTTCGAGCAGACATGATAAGATACATTGATGAGTTTGGACAAACCACAACTAGAATGCAG
TGAAAAAAATGCTTTATTTGTGAAATTTGTGATGCTATTGCTTTATTTGTAACCATTATAAGCTGCAATA
AACAAGTTAACAACAACAATTGCATTCATTTTATGTTTCAGGTTCAGGGGGAGATGTGGGAGGTTTTTTA
AAGCAAGTAAAACCTCTACAAATGTGGTAAAATCGATAAGGATCTTCCTAGAGCATGGCTACGTAGATAA
GTAGCATGGCGGGTTAATCATTAACTACAAGGAACCCCTAGTGATGGAGTTGGCCACTCCCTCTCTGCGC
GCTCGCTCGCTCACTGACTCGCTGCGCTCGGTCGTTCGGCTGCGGCGAGCGGTATCAGCTCACTCAAAGG
CGGTAATACGGGCGCGCAGCTGGCGTAATAGCGAAGAGKCACTGGCCGTCGTTTTACAACGTCGTGACAA
AGGACACCCGGCGCCCGGGCTTTGCCCGGGCGGCCTCAGTGAGCGAGCGAGCGCGCAGCTGGCGTAATAG
CGAAGAGGCCCGCACCGATCGCCCTTCCCAACAGTTGCGCAGCCTGAATGGCGAATGGG
[124 nt withheld, positions 4330-4453]
C
[91 nt withheld, positions 4455-4545]
A
[49 nt withheld, positions 4547-4595]
CCTTTGACGTTGGAGTCCACGTTCTTT
[37 nt withheld, positions 4623-4659]
ACCCTATCTCGGTCTATTCTTTTGATTTATAAGGGATTTTGCCGATTTCGGCCTATTGGTTAAAAAATGA
GCTGATTTAACAAAAATTTAACGCGAATTTTAACAAAATATTAACGCTTACAATTTAGGTGGCACTTTTC
GGGGAAATGTGCGCGGAACCCCTATTTGTTTATTTTTCTAAATACATTCAAATATGTATCCGCTCATGAG
ACAATAACCCTGATAAATGCTTCAATAATATTGAAAAAGGAAGAGTATGAGTATTCAACATTTCCGTGTC
GCCCTTATTCCCTTTTTTGCGGCATTTTGCCTTCCTGTTTTTGCTCACCCAGAAACGCTGGTGAAAGTAA
AAGATGCTGAAGATCAGTTGGGTGCACGAGTGGGTTACATCGAACTGGATCTCAACAGCGGTAAGATCCT
TGAGAGTTTTCGCCCCGAAGAACGTTTTCCAATGATGAGCACTTTTAAAGTTCTGCTATGTGGCGCGGTA
TTATCCCGTATTGACGCCGGGCAAGAGCAACTCGGTCGCCGCATACACTATTCTCAGAATGACTTGGTTG
AGTACTCACCAGTCACAGAAAAGCATCTTACGGATGGCATGACAGTAAGAGAATTATGCAGTGCTGCCAT
AACCATGAGTGATAACACTGCGGCCAACTTACTTCTGACAACGATCGGAGGACCGAAGGAGCTAACCGCT
TTTTTGCACAACATGGGGGATCATGTAACTCGCCTTGATCGTTGGGAACCGGAGCTGAATGAAGCCATAC
CAAACGACGAGCGTGACACCACGATGCCTGTAGCAATGGCAACAACGTTGCGCAAACTATTAACTGGCGA
ACTACTTACTCTAGCTTCCCGGCAACAATTAATAGACTGGATGGAGGCGGATAAAGTTGCAGGACCACTT
CTGCGCTCGGCCCTTCCGGCTGGCTGGTTTATTGCTGATAAATCTGGAGCCGGTGAGCGTGGGTCTCGCG
GTATCATTGCAGCACTGGGGCCAGATGGTAAGCCCTCCCGTATCGTAGTTATCTACACGACGGGGAGTCA
GGCAACTATGGATGAACGAAATAGACAGATCGCTGAGATAGGTGCCTCACTGATTAAGCATTGGTAACTG
TCAGACCAAGTTTACTCATATATACTTTAGATTGATTTAAAACTTCATTTTTAATTTAAAAGGATCTAGG
TGAAGATCCTTTTTGATAATCTCATGACCAAAATCCCTTAACGTGAGTTTTCGTTCCACTGAGCGTCAGA
CCCCGTAGAAAAGATCAAAGGATCTTCTTGAGATCCTTTTTTTCTGCGCGTAATCTGCTGCTTGCAAACA
AAAAAACCACCGCTACCAGCGGTGGTTTGTTTGCCGGATCAAGAGCTACCAACTCTTTTTCCGAAGGTAA
CTGGCTTCAGCAGAGCGCAGATACCAAATACTGTTCTTCTAGTGTAGCCGTAGTTAGGCCACCACTTCAA
GAACTCTGTAGCACCGCCTACATACCTCGCTCTGCTAATCCTGTTACCAGTGGCTGCTGCCAGTGGCGAT
AAGTCGTGTCTTACCGGGTTGGACTCAAGACGATAGTTACCGGATAAGGCGCAGCGGTCGGGCTGAACGG
GGGGTTCGTGCACACAGCCCAGCTTGGAGCGAACGACCTACACCGAACTGAGATACCTACAGCGTGAGCT
ATGAGAAAGCGCCACGCTTCCCGAAGGGAGAAAGGCGGACAGGTATCCGGTAAGCGGCAGGGTCGGAACA
GGAGAGCGCACGAGGGAGCTTCCAGGGGGAAACGCCTGGTATCTTTATAGTCCTGTCGGGTTTCGCCACC
TCTGACTTGAGCGTCGATTTTTGTGATGCTCGTCAGGGGGGCGGAGCCTATGGAAAAACGCCAGCAACGC
GGCCTTTTTACGGTTCCTGGCCTTTTGCTGGCCTTTTGCTCACATGTTCTTTCCTGCGTTATCCCCTGAT
TCTGTGGATAACCGTATTACCGCCTTTGAGTGAGCTGATACCGCTCGCCGCAGCCGAACGACCGAGCGCA
GCGAGTCAGTGAGCGAGCGAGCGCGCA
Features (pLannotate 1.2.2; 22 found; start..end, strand, type, name):
     54..95      +  CDS            lacI (fragment): lac repressor; lacI; The lac repressor binds to the lac operator to inhibit transcription in E. coli. This inhibition can be relieved by adding lactose or isopropyl-β-D-thiogalactopyranoside (IPTG).
    108..129     +  protein_bind   CAP binding site: CAP binding activates transcription in the presence of cAMP. E. coli catabolite activator protein
    144..174     +  promoter       lac promoter: promoter for the E. coli lac operon
    182..198     +  protein_bind   lac operator: The lac repressor binds to the lac operator to inhibit transcription in E. coli. This inhibition can be relieved by adding lactose or isopropyl-β-D-thiogalactopyranoside (IPTG). lac repressor encoded by lacI
    257..389     -  repeat_region  AAV2 ITR (fragment): inverted terminal repeat of adeno-associated virus serotype 2 inverted
   1147..1209    +  sig_peptide    Igκ leader: leader sequence from mouse immunoglobulin κ light chain
   2041..2766    +  CDS            cEGFP: cEGFP is a basic (constitutively fluorescent) green fluorescent protein published in 2008, derived from Aequorea victoria.
   2938..3084    +  CDS            PDGFRβ TM domain: transmembrane domain from platelet derived growth factor receptor beta
   3100..3688    +  misc_feature   WPRE: woodchuck hepatitis virus posttranscriptional regulatory element
   3689..3708    +  misc_feature   MCS (fragment): pBluescript multiple cloning site
   3737..3858    -  polyA_signal   SV40 poly(A) signal: SV40 polyadenylation signal
   3881..3949    -  CDS            large T antigen (fragment): large T antigen from SV40 (simian virus 40)
   4020..4077    +  repeat_region  AAV2 ITR (fragment): inverted terminal repeat of adeno-associated virus serotype 2 inverted
   4147..4168    +  CDS            lacZα (fragment): LacZα fragment of β-galactosidase; lacZ fragment
   4170..4198    +  CDS            lacZα (fragment): LacZα fragment of β-galactosidase; lacZ fragment
   4198..4261    +  repeat_region  AAV2 ITR (fragment): inverted terminal repeat of adeno-associated virus serotype 2 inverted
   4256..4325    +  CDS            lacZα (fragment): LacZα fragment of β-galactosidase; lacZ fragment
   4330..4758    +  rep_origin     f1 ori (sequence partly withheld): f1 bacteriophage origin of replication; arrow indicates direction of (+) strand synthesis
   4811..4915    +  promoter       AmpR promoter: bla
   4916..5776    +  CDS            AmpR: β-lactamase; bla; confers resistance to ampicillin, carbenicillin, and related antibiotics
   5947..6535    +  rep_origin     ori: high-copy-number ColE1/pMB1/pBR322/pUC origin of replication
   6695..36      -  repeat_region  AAV2 ITR (fragment) (across the origin): inverted terminal repeat of adeno-associated virus serotype 2 inverted
