[The description below was written by a language model from this plasmid's Addgene catalogue record and pLannotate feature annotations shown in this document.]
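Description:
pAAV.GFAP.iGABASnFR.F102Y.Y137L is an adeno-associated virus transfer plasmid of about 6.7 kb that carries a variant of the genetically encoded fluorescent GABA sensor iGABASnFR under a GFAP promoter. It is built on the pAAV.GFAP backbone and is maintained in E. coli through a high-copy ColE1/pUC-type origin with ampicillin selection (AmpR with its own promoter). An f1 phage origin and remnants of lac and lacZα cloning-vector sequence are also present. The expression cassette is bracketed by AAV2 inverted terminal repeats, which allow it to be packaged into recombinant AAV particles. The annotation detects the ITRs only as several fragments. A recombination-reducing bacterial strain is recorded for propagation, as is common for ITR-containing plasmids.

The GFAP promoter is named in the catalogue entry but is not annotated in the feature table; it presumably lies in the unannotated stretch between the upstream ITR and the start of the coding region. This promoter is generally used to direct expression to astrocytes. The sensor open reading frame begins with a mouse Igκ leader peptide and ends with the PDGFRβ transmembrane domain, an arrangement that routes the protein through the secretory pathway and anchors it on the outer face of the plasma membrane so that it reports extracellular GABA. Between these elements, the only annotated part is a GFP-derived segment matched as cEGFP, which serves as the fluorescent reporter. The GABA-binding portion is not annotated, and the record does not state its origin. The F102Y and Y137L substitutions define this variant, though their functional effect is not described. A WPRE and an SV40 polyadenylation signal follow the coding sequence to support transcript stability and processing. The stated purpose is use as a GABA sensor, and the associated publication concerns in vivo imaging of GABA.
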