Addgene plasmid #112174: pAAV.GFAP.iGABASnFR.F102Y.Y137L
Purpose: GABA Sensor
Depositing lab: Loren Looger. Depositing organization: HHMI, Janelia Research Campus. Publication: A genetically encoded fluorescent sensor for in vivo imaging of GABA. Marvin JS, Shimoda Y, Magloire V, Leite M, Kawashima T, Jensen TP, Kolb I, Knott EL, Novak O, Podgorski K, Leidenheimer NJ, Rusakov DA, Ahrens MB, Kullmann DM, Looger LL. Nat Methods. 2019 Aug;16(8):763-770. doi: 10.1038/s41592-019-0471-2. Epub 2019 Jul 15. PubMed 31308547.
Backbone
  Vector backbone: pAAV.GFAP
  Vector type: AAV
Growth in bacteria
  Bacterial resistance: Ampicillin, 100 μg/mL
  Growth temperature: 37°C
  Growth strain: NEB Stable
  Copy number: High Copy
Gene/Insert
  Gene/Insert name: iGABASnFR.F102Y.Y137L
  Mutation: F102Y.Y137L
  Promoter: GFAP
  Cloning method: Restriction Enzyme; 5′ cloning site Unknown (unknown if destroyed); 3′ cloning site Unknown (unknown if destroyed)
Terms and licenses: Academic/Nonprofit Terms; Industry Terms: Not Available to Industry
Depositor comments: Please visit https://www.biorxiv.org/content/early/2018/05/14/322578 for bioRxiv preprint.
How to cite: pAAV.GFAP.iGABASnFR.F102Y.Y137L was a gift from Loren Looger (Addgene plasmid # 112174 ; http://n2t.net/addgene:112174 ; RRID:Addgene_112174)
